Addgene plasmid #16689: pRK5 mFz8CRD-IgG
Depositing lab: Xi He. Depositing organization: Boston Children's Hospital. Publication: Head inducer Dickkopf-1 is a ligand for Wnt coreceptor LRP6. Semënov MV, Tamai K, Brott BK, Kuhl M, Sokol S, He X. Curr Biol. 2001 Jun 26. 11(12):951-61. 10.1016/S0960-9822(01)00290-1 PubMed 11448771.
Backbone
  Vector backbone: pRK5
  Backbone size w/o insert (bp): 4700
  Vector type: Mammalian Expression
Growth in bacteria
  Bacterial resistance: Ampicillin, 100 μg/mL
  Growth temperature: 37°C
  Growth strain: DH5alpha
  Copy number: Unknown
Gene/Insert
  Gene/Insert name: Frizzled-8 (alt names: mfz8; Fz8)
  Species: M. musculus (mouse)
  Mutation: CRD domain of mFz8
  Entrez Gene: Fzd8 (a.k.a. Fz8)
  Tag / fusion protein: IgG (C terminal on insert)
  Cloning method: Restriction Enzyme
  Sequencing primers: 5′ SP6
Resource information
  A portion of this plasmid was derived from a plasmid made by: mFz8-CRD-IgG was originally constructed by Jeremy Nathans at Johns Hopkins/HHMI.
Terms and licenses: Academic/Nonprofit Terms; Industry Terms: Not Available to Industry
Depositor comments: This is the CRD domain of mouse Frizzled-8 as an IgG fusion.
How to cite: pRK5 mFz8CRD-IgG was a gift from Xi He (Addgene plasmid # 16689 ; http://n2t.net/addgene:16689 ; RRID:Addgene_16689)
