[The description below was written by a language model from this plasmid's Addgene catalogue record.]
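Description:
pRK5 mFz8CRD-IgG is a mammalian expression plasmid built on the pRK5 backbone (about 4.7 kb without insert). It is propagated in E. coli under ampicillin selection; the copy number is not recorded, and the record lists no mammalian selection marker. No feature table is provided, so the promoter, polyadenylation signal and origin of replication are not explicitly stated. pRK5-family vectors generally drive expression from a CMV promoter, but this is not confirmed here. An SP6 primer site lies upstream of the insert and is listed for sequencing from the 5′ end.

The payload is a fragment of mouse Frizzled-8 (Fzd8) restricted to the cysteine-rich domain (CRD), the extracellular portion of Frizzled receptors that binds Wnt ligands. It is fused at its C terminus to an IgG moiety. The record does not specify the species or exact portion of the immunoglobulin, nor the boundaries of the CRD fragment. Because the transmembrane regions of the receptor are omitted, a fusion of this type is expected to be produced as a soluble protein, with the IgG portion offering a handle for detection or capture with immunoglobulin-binding reagents.

The fusion cassette was derived from an earlier construct made in another laboratory. The plasmid was deposited in connection with work on Dickkopf-1 as a ligand for the Wnt coreceptor LRP6. In that context, a soluble Fz8 CRD-IgG is suited to use as a Wnt-binding reagent for ligand–receptor interaction assays, or as a decoy to interfere with Wnt signalling, though the record does not spell out specific applications.
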