>Addgene plasmid #16689 | pRK5 mFz8CRD-IgG | addgene partial sequence | sequence record 23883 | SP6 5'-ATTTAGGTGACACTATAG-3'
TNTCCTTTCNCTCAAGGTGGTCCACTCCCAGGTCCAACTGCACCTCGGTTCTATCCCACCGCGGTGGCGG
CCGCCTGCACCTCGGTTCTATCGATTGAATTCCACCATGGAGTGGGGTTACCTGTTGGAAGTGACCTCGC
TCCTAGCCGCCTTGGCGGTGCTACAGCGCTCTAGCGGCGCTGCCGCGGCTTCGGCCAAGGAGCTGGCGTG
CCAAGAGATCACGGTGCCGTTGTGCAAAGGCATCGGTTACAACTACACTTACATGCCCAACCAGTTCAAC
CACGACACGCAAGATGAGGCGGGCCTAGAGGTGCACCAGTTTTGGCCGCTGGTGGAGATACAGTGCTCCC
CGGACCTCAAGTTCTTTCTGTGTAGCATGTACACGCCCATCTGCCTGGAGGACTACAAGAAGCCTCTGCC
GCCTTGTCGCTCTGTGTGTGAACGCGCCAAGGCCGGCTGCGCGCCGCTCATGCGCCAGTACGGCTTTGCT
TGGCCTGACCGCATGCGCTGCGATCGGTTGCCGGAGCAGGGCAACCCGGACACTCTGTGCATGGACTACA
ACCGCACCGACCTCACCACGGCCGCGCCCAGCCCACCGCGCCGCCTGCCTCCGCCGCCTCCTCCCAAGCT
TGGAGGTGGAGGGGATCCCGAGGGTGAGTACTAAGCTTCAGCGCTCCTGCCTGGACGCATCCCGGCTATG
CAGCCCCAGTCCAGGGCAGCAAGGCAGGCCCCGTCTGCCTCTTCACCCGGAGGCC
